>Addgene plasmid #74863 | pGWB521 | depositor full sequence | sequence record 141538 | pGWB521 sequence 12413 bps
TTTCACGCCCTTTTAAATATCCGATTATTCTAATAAACGCTCTTTTCTCTTAGGTTTACCCGCCAATATA
TCCTGTCAAACACTGATAGTTTAAACTGAAGGCGGGAAACGACAATCTGATCCAAGCTCAAGCTGCTCTA
GCATTCGCCATTCAGGCTGCGCAACTGTTGGGAAGGGCGATCGGTGCGGGCCTCTTCGCTATTACGCCAG
CTGGCGAAAGGGGGATGTGCTGCAAGGCGATTAAGTTGGGTAACGCCAGGGTTTTCCCAGTCACGACGTT
GTAAAACGACGGCCAGTGCCAAGCTTGCATGCCTGCAGGTCCCCAGATTAGCCTTTTCAATTTCAGAAAG
AATGCTAACCCACAGATGGTTAGAGAGGCTTACGCAGCAGGTCTCATCAAGACGATCTACCCGAGCAATA
ATCTCCAGGAAATCAAATACCTTCCCAAGAAGGTTAAAGATGCAGTCAAAAGATTCAGGACTAACTGCAT
CAAGAACACAGAGAAAGATATATTTCTCAAGATCAGAAGTACTATTCCAGTATGGACGATTCAAGGCTTG
CTTCACAAACCAAGGCAAGTAATAGAGATTGGAGTCTCTAAAAAGGTAGTTCCCACTGAATCAAAGGCCA
TGGAGTCAAAGATTCAAATAGAGGACCTAACAGAACTCGCCGTAAAGACTGGCGAACAGTTCATACAGAG
TCTCTTACGACTCAATGACAAGAAGAAAATCTTCGTCAACATGGTGGAGCACGACACACTTGTCTACTCC
AAAAATATCAAAGATACAGTCTCAGAAGACCAAAGGGCAATTGAGACTTTTCAACAAAGGGTAATATCCG
GAAACCTCCTCGGATTCCATTGCCCAGCTATCTGTCACTTTATTGTGAAGATAGTGGAAAAGGAAGGTGG
CTCCTACAAATGCCATCATTGCGATAAAGGAAAGGCCATCGTTGAAGATGCCTCTGCCGACAGTGGTCCC
AAAGATGGACCCCCACCCACGAGGAGCATCGTGGAAAAAGAAGACGTTCCAACCACGTCTTCAAAGCAAG
TGGATTGATGTGATATCTCCACTGACGTAAGGGATGACGCACAATCCCACTATCCTTCGCAAGACCCTTC
CTCTATATAAGGAAGTTCATTTCATTTGGAGAGAACACGGGGGACTCTAGAATGAGCGGGTTAATTAACG
GTGAACAAAAGCTAATCTCCGAGGAAGACTTGAACGGTGAACAAAAATTAATCTCAGAAGAAGACTTGAA
CGGACTCGACGGTGAACAAAAGTTGATTTCTGAAGAAGATTTGAACGGTGAACAAAAGCTAATCTCCGAG
GAAGACTTGAACGGTGAACAAAAATTAATCTCAGAAGAAGACTTGAACGGACTCGACGGTGAACAAAAGT
TGATTTCTGAAGAAGATTTGAACGGTGAACAAAAGCTAATCTCCGAGGAAGACTTGAACGGTGAACAAAA
ATTAATCTCAGAAGAAGACTTGAACGGACTCGACGGTGAACAAAAGTTGATTTCTGAAGAAGATTTGAAC
GGTGAACAAAAGCTAATCTCCGAGGAAGACTTGAACGGTAGCGCTGTTATCACAAGTTTGTACAAAAAAG
CTGAACGAGAAACGTAAAATGATATAAATATCAATATATTAAATTAGATTTTGCATAAAAAACAGACTAC
ATAATACTGTAAAACACAACATATCCAGTCACTATGGCGGCCCCTCGAGGGGCCGCATTAGGCACCCCAG
GCTTTACACTTTATGCTTCCGGCTCGTATAATGTGTGGATTTTGAGTTAGGATCCGGCGAGATTTTCAGG
AGCTAAGGAAGCTAAAATGGAGAAAAAAATCACTGGATATACCACCGTTGATATATCCCAATGGCATCGT
AAAGAACATTTTGAGGCATTTCAGTCAGTTGCTCAATGTACCTATAACCAGACCGTTCAGCTGGATATTA
CGGCCTTTTTAAAGACCGTAAAGAAAAATAAGCACAAGTTTTATCCGGCCTTTATTCACATTCTTGCCCG
CCTGATGAATGCTCATCCGGAATTCCGTATGGCAATGAAAGACGGTGAGCTGGTGATATGGGATAGTGTT
CACCCTTGTTACACCGTTTTCCATGAGCAAACTGAAACGTTTTCATCGCTCTGGAGTGAATACCACGACG
ATTTCCGGCAGTTTCTACACATATATTCGCAAGATGTGGCGTGTTACGGTGAAAACCTGGCCTATTTCCC
TAAAGGGTTTATTGAGAATATGTTTTTCGTCTCAGCCAATCCCTGGGTGAGTTTCACCAGTTTTGATTTA
AACGTGGCCAATATGGACAACTTCTTCGCCCCCGTTTTCACCATGGGCAAATATTATACGCAAGGCGACA
AGGTGCTGATGCCGCTGGCGATTCAGGTTCATCATGCCGTCTGTGATGGCTTCCATGTCGGCAGAATGCT
TAATGAATTACAACAGTACTGCGATGAGTGGCAGGGCGGGGCGTAAACGCGTGGATCCGGCTTACTAAAA
GCCAGATAACAGTATGCGTATTTGCGCGCTGATTTTTGCGGTATAAGAATATATACTGATATGTATACCC
GAAGTATGTCAAAAAGAGGTGTGCTATGAAGCAGCGTATTACAGTGACAGTTGACAGCGACAGCTATCAG
TTGCTCAAGGCATATATGATGTCAATATCTCCGGTCTGGTAAGCACAACCATGCAGAATGAAGCCCGTCG
TCTGCGTGCCGAACGCTGGAAAGCGGAAAATCAGGAAGGGATGGCTGAGGTCGCCCGGTTTATTGAAATG
AACGGCTCTTTTGCTGACGAGAACAGGGACTGGTGAAATGCAGTTTAAGGTTTACACCTATAAAAGAGAG
AGCCGTTATCGTCTGTTTGTGGATGTACAGAGTGATATTATTGACACGCCCGGGCGACGGATGGTGATCC
CCCTGGCCAGTGCACGTCTGCTGTCAGATAAAGTCTCCCGTGAACTTTACCCGGTGGTGCATATCGGGGA
TGAAAGCTGGCGCATGATGACCACCGATATGGCCAGTGTGCCGGTCTCCGTTATCGGGGAAGAAGTGGCT
GATCTCAGCCACCGCGAAAATGACATCAAAAACGCCATTAACCTGATGTTCTGGGGAATATAAATGTCAG
GCTCCCTTATACACAGCCAGTCTGCAGGTCGACCATAGTGACTGGATATGTTGTGTTTTACAGTATTATG
TAGTCTGTTTTTTATGCAAAATCTAATTTAATATATTGATATTTATATCATTTTACGTTTCTCGTTCAGC
TTTCTTGTACAAAGTGGTGATAACCTAGAGCTCGAATTTCCCCGATCGTTCAAACATTTGGCAATAAAGT
TTCTTAAGATTGAATCCTGTTGCCGGTCTTGCGATGATTATCATATAATTTCTGTTGAATTACGTTAAGC
ATGTAATAATTAACATGTAATGCATGACGTTATTTATGAGATGGGTTTTTATGATTAGAGTCCCGCAATT
ATACATTTAATACGCGATAGAAAACAAAATATAGCGCGCAAACTAGGATAAATTATCGCGCGCGGTGTCA
TCTATGTTACTAGATCGGGAATTGGTTCCGGAACCAATTCGTAATCATGGTCATAGCTGTTTCCTGTGTG
AAATTGTTATCCGCTCACAATTCCACACAACATACGAGCCGGAAGCATAAAGTGTAAAGCCTGGGGTGCC
TAATGAGTGAGCTAACTCACATTAGGCTGAATTAGGCGCGCCTATTTCTATTAATTCCCGATCTAGTAAC
ATAGATGACACCGCGCGCGATAATTTATCCTAGTTTGCGCGCTATATTTTGTTTTCTATCGCGTATTAAA
TGTATAATTGCGGGACTCTAATCATAAAAACCCATCTCATAAATAACGTCATGCATTACATGTTAATTAT
TACATGCTTAACGTAATTCAACAGAAATTATATGATAATCATCGCAAGACCGGCAACAGGATTCAATCTT
AAGAAACTTTATTGCCAAATGTTTGAACGATCGGGGAAATTCGGGGGATCGATCCCGCGAACTGTGGACG
AGAACTGTGCCACCAAGCGTAAGGCCGTTCTCTCGCATTTGCCTTGCTAGGCTCGCGCGAGTTGCTGGCT
GAGGCGTTCTCGAAATCAGCTCTTGTTCGGTCGGCATCTACTCTATTCCTTTGCCCTCGGACGAGTGCTG
GGGCGTCGGTTTCCACTATCGGCGAGTACTTCTACACAGCCATCGGTCCAGACGGCCGCGCTTCTGCGGG
CGATTTGTGTACGCCCGACAGTCCCGGCTCCGGATCGGACGATTGCGTCGCATCGACCCTGCGCCCAAGC
TGCATCATCGAAATTGCCGTCAACCAAGCTCTGATAGAGTTGGTCAAGACCAATGCGGAGCATATACGCC
CGGAGCCGCGGCGATCCTGCAAGCTCCGGATGCCTCCGCTCGAAGTAGCGCGTCTGCTGCTCCATACAAG
CCAACCACGGCCTCCAGAAGAAGATGTTGGCGACCTCGTATTGGGAATCCCCGAACATCGCCTCGCTCCA
GTCAATGACCGCTGTTATGCGGCCATTGTCCGTCAGGACATTGTTGGAGCCGAAATCCGCGTGCACGAGG
TGCCGGACTTCGGGGCAGTCCTCGGCCCAAAGCATCAGCTCATCGAGAGCCTGCGCGACGGACGCACTGA
CGGTGTCGTCCATCACAGTTTGCCAGTGATACACATGGGGATCAGCAATCGCGCATATGAAATCACGCCA
TGTAGTGTATTGACCGATTCCTTGCGGTCCGAATGGGCCGAACCCGCTCGTCTGGCTAAGATCGGCCGCA
GCGATCGCATCCATGGCCTCCGCGACCGGCTGCAGAACAGCGGGCAGTTCGGTTTCAGGCAGGTCTTGCA
ACGTGACACCCTGTGCACGGCGGGAGATGCAATAGGTCAGGCTCTCGCTGAATGCCCCAATGTCAAGCAC
TTCCGGAATCGGGAGCGCGGCCGATGCAAAGTGCCGATAAACATAACGATCTTTGTAGAAACCATCGGCG
CAGCTATTTACCCGCAGGACATATCCACGCCCTCCTACATCGAAGCTGAAAGCACGAGATTCTTCGCCCT
CCGAGAGCTGCATCAGGTCGGAGACGCTGTCGAACTTTTCGATCAGAAACTTCTCGACAGACGTCGCGGT
GAGTTCAGGCTTTTTCATATCTTATTGCCCCCCGGGATCAGATCTGGATTGAGAGTGAATATGAGACTCT
AATTGGATACCGAGGGGAATTTATGGAACGTCAGTGGAGCATTTTTGACAAGAAATATTTGCTAGCTGAT
AGTGACCTTAGGCGACTTTTGAACGCGCAATAATGGTTTCTGACGTATGTGCTTAGCTCATTAAACTCCA
GAAACCCGCGGCTGAGTGGCTCCTTCAACGTTGCGGTTCTGTCAGTTCCAAACGTAAAACGGCTTGTCCC
GCGTCATCGGCGGGGGTCATAACGTGACTCCCTTAATTCTCCGCTCATGATCTTGATCCCCTGCGCCATC
AGATCCTTGGCGGCAAGAAAGCCATCCAGTTTACTTTGCAGGGCTTCCCAACCTTACCAGAGGGCGCCCC
AGCTGGCAATTCCGGTTCGCTTGCTGTCCATAAAACCGCCCAGTCTAGCTATCGCCATGTAAGCCCACTG
CAAGCTACCTGCTTTCTCTTTGCGCTTGCGTTTTCCCTTGTCCAGATAGCCCAGTAGCTGACATTCATCC
GGGGTCAGCACCGTTTCTGCGGACTGGCTTTCTACGTGTTCCGCTTCCTTTAGCAGCCCTTGCGCCCTGA
GTGCTTGCGGCAGCGTGAAGCTGATCCGTCGAGATTAATAGAAATAAATTCAGCCTAATTCGGCGTTAAT
TCAGTACATTAAAAACGTCCGCAATGTGTTATTAAGTTGTCTAAGCGTCAATTTGTTTACACCACAATAT
ATCCTGCCACCAGCCAGCCAACAGCTCCCCGACCGGCAGCTCGGCACAAAATCACCACTCGATACAGGCA
GCCCATCAGTCCGGGACGGCGTCAGCGGGAGAGCCGTTGTAAGGCGGCAGACTTTGCTCATGTTACCGAT
GCTATTCGGAAGAACGGCAACTAAGCTGCCGGGTTTGAAACACGGATGATCTCGCGGAGGGTAGCATGTT
GATTGTAACGATGACAGAGCGTTGCTGCCTGTGATCAATTCGGGCACGAACCCAGTGGACATAAGCCTGT
TCGGTTCGTAAGCTGTAATGCAAGTAGCGTATGCGCTCACGCAACTGGTCCAGAACCTTGACCGAACGCA
GCGGTGGTAACGGCGCAGTGGCGGTTTTCATGGCTTGTTATGACTGTTTTTTTGGGGTACAGTCTATGCC
TCGGGCATCCAAGCAGCAAGCGCGTTACGCCGTGGGTCGATGTTTGATGTTATGGAGCAGCAACGATGTT
ACGCAGCAGGGCAGTCGCCCTAAAACAAAGTTAAACATCATGGGGGAAGCGGTGATCGCCGAAGTATCGA
CTCAACTATCAGAGGTAGTTGGCGTCATCGAGCGCCATCTCGAACCGACGTTGCTGGCCGTACATTTGTA
CGGCTCCGCAGTGGATGGCGGCCTGAAGCCACACAGTGATATTGATTTGCTGGTTACGGTGACCGTAAGG
CTTGATGAAACAACGCGGCGAGCTTTGATCAACGACCTTTTGGAAACTTCGGCTTCCCCTGGAGAGAGCG
AGATTCTCCGCGCTGTAGAAGTCACCATTGTTGTGCACGACGACATCATTCCGTGGCGTTATCCAGCTAA
GCGCGAACTGCAATTTGGAGAATGGCAGCGCAATGACATTCTTGCAGGTATCTTCGAGCCAGCCACGATC
GACATTGATCTGGCTATCTTGCTGACAAAAGCAAGAGAACATAGCGTTGCCTTGGTAGGTCCAGCGGCGG
AGGAACTCTTTGATCCGGTTCCTGAACAGGATCTATTTGAGGCGCTAAATGAAACCTTAACGCTATGGAA
CTCGCCGCCCGACTGGGCTGGCGATGAGCGAAATGTAGTGCTTACGTTGTCCCGCATTTGGTACAGCGCA
GTAACCGGCAAAATCGCGCCGAAGGATGTCGCTGCCGACTGGGCAATGGAGCGCCTGCCGGCCCAGTATC
AGCCCGTCATACTTGAAGCTAGACAGGCTTATCTTGGACAAGAAGAAGATCGCTTGGCCTCGCGCGCAGA
TCAGTTGGAAGAATTTGTCCACTACGTGAAAGGCGAGATCACCAAGGTAGTCGGCAAATAATGTCTAGCT
AGAAATTCGTTCAAGCCGACGCCGCTTCGCGGCGCGGCTTAACTCAAGCGTTAGATGCACTAAGCACATA
ATTGCTCACAGCCAAACTATCAGGTCAAGTCTGCTTTTATTATTTTTAAGCGTGCATAATAAGCCCTACA
CAAATTGGGAGATATATCATGCATGACCAAAATCCCTTAACGTGAGTTTTCGTTCCACTGAGCGTCAGAC
CCCGTAGAAAAGATCAAAGGATCTTCTTGAGATCCTTTTTTTCTGCGCGTAATCTGCTGCTTGCAAACAA
AAAAACCACCGCTACCAGCGGTGGTTTGTTTGCCGGATCAAGAGCTACCAACTCTTTTTCCGAAGGTAAC
TGGCTTCAGCAGAGCGCAGATACCAAATACTGTCCTTCTAGTGTAGCCGTAGTTAGGCCACCACTTCAAG
AACTCTGTAGCACCGCCTACATACCTCGCTCTGCTAATCCTGTTACCAGTGGCTGCTGCCAGTGGCGATA
AGTCGTGTCTTACCGGGTTGGACTCAAGACGATAGTTACCGGATAAGGCGCAGCGGTCGGGCTGAACGGG
GGGTTCGTGCACACAGCCCAGCTTGGAGCGAACGACCTACACCGAACTGAGATACCTACAGCGTGAGCTA
TGAGAAAGCGCCACGCTTCCCGAAGGGAGAAAGGCGGACAGGTATCCGGTAAGCGGCAGGGTCGGAACAG
GAGAGCGCACGAGGGAGCTTCCAGGGGGAAACGCCTGGTATCTTTATAGTCCTGTCGGGTTTCGCCACCT
CTGACTTGAGCGTCGATTTTTGTGATGCTCGTCAGGGGGGCGGAGCCTATGGAAAAACGCCAGCAACGCG
GCCTTTTTACGGTTCCTGGCCTTTTGCTGGCCTTTTGCTCACATGTTCTTTCCTGCGTTATCCCCTGATT
CTGTGGATAACCGTATTACCGCCTTTGAGTGAGCTGATACCGCTCGCCGCAGCCGAACGACCGAGCGCAG
CGAGTCAGTGAGCGAGGAAGCGGAAGAGCGCCTGATGCGGTATTTTCTCCTTACGCATCTGTGCGGTATT
TCACACCGCATATGGTGCACTCTCAGTACAATCTGCTCTGATGCCGCATAGTTAAGCCAGTATACACTCC
GCTATCGCTACGTGACTGGGTCATGGCTGCGCCCCGACACCCGCCAACACCCGCTGACGCGCCCTGACGG
GCTTGTCTGCTCCCGGCATCCGCTTACAGACAAGCTGTGACCGTCTCCGGGAGCTGCATGTGTCAGAGGT
TTTCACCGTCATCACCGAAACGCGCGAGGCAGGGTGCCTTGATGTGGGCGCCGGCGGTCGAGTGGCGACG
GCGCGGCTTGTCCGCGCCCTGGTAGATTGCCTGGCCGTAGGCCAGCCATTTTTGAGCGGCCAGCGGCCGC
GATAGGCCGACGCGAAGCGGCGGGGCGTAGGGAGCGCAGCGACCGAAGGGTAGGCGCTTTTTGCAGCTCT
TCGGCTGTGCGCTGGCCAGACAGTTATGCACAGGCCAGGCGGGTTTTAAGAGTTTTAATAAGTTTTAAAG
AGTTTTAGGCGGAAAAATCGCCTTTTTTCTCTTTTATATCAGTCACTTACATGTGTGACCGGTTCCCAAT
GTACGGCTTTGGGTTCCCAATGTACGGGTTCCGGTTCCCAATGTACGGCTTTGGGTTCCCAATGTACGTG
CTATCCACAGGAAAGAGACCTTTTCGACCTTTTTCCCCTGCTAGGGCAATTTGCCCTAGCATCTGCTCCG
TACATTAGGAACCGGCGGATGCTTCGCCCTCGATCAGGTTGCGGTAGCGCATGACTAGGATCGGGCCAGC
CTGCCCCGCCTCCTCCTTCAAATCGTACTCCGGCAGGTCATTTGACCCGATCAGCTTGCGCACGGTGAAA
CAGAACTTCTTGAACTCTCCGGCGCTGCCACTGCGTTCGTAGATCGTCTTGAACAACCATCTGGCTTCTG
CCTTGCCTGCGGCGCGGCGTGCCAGGCGGTAGAGAAAACGGCCGATGCCGGGATCGATCAAAAAGTAATC
GGGGTGAACCGTCAGCACGTCCGGGTTCTTGCCTTCTGTGATCTCGCGGTACATCCAATCAGCTAGCTCG
ATCTCGATGTACTCCGGCCGCCCGGTTTCGCTCTTTACGATCTTGTAGCGGCTAATCAAGGCTTCACCCT
CGGATACCGTCACCAGGCGGCCGTTCTTGGCCTTCTTCGTACGCTGCATGGCAACGTGCGTGGTGTTTAA
CCGAATGCAGGTTTCTACCAGGTCGTCTTTCTGCTTTCCGCCATCGGCTCGCCGGCAGAACTTGAGTACG
TCCGCAACGTGTGGACGGAACACGCGGCCGGGCTTGTCTCCCTTCCCTTCCCGGTATCGGTTCATGGATT
CGGTTAGATGGGAAACCGCCATCAGTACCAGGTCGTAATCCCACACACTGGCCATGCCGGCCGGCCCTGC
GGAAACCTCTACGTGCCCGTCTGGAAGCTCGTAGCGGATCACCTCGCCAGCTCGTCGGTCACGCTTCGAC
AGACGGAAAACGGCCACGTCCATGATGCTGCGACTATCGCGGGTGCCCACGTCATAGAGCATCGGAACGA
AAAAATCTGGTTGCTCGTCGCCCTTGGGCGGCTTCCTAATCGACGGCGCACCGGCTGCCGGCGGTTGCCG
GGATTCTTTGCGGATTCGATCAGCGGCCGCTTGCCACGATTCACCGGGGCGTGCTTCTGCCTCGATGCGT
TGCCGCTGGGCGGCCTGCGCGGCCTTCAACTTCTCCACCAGGTCATCACCCAGCGCCGCGCCGATTTGTA
CCGGGCCGGATGGTTTGCGACCGCTCACGCCGATTCCTCGGGCTTGGGGGTTCCAGTGCCATTGCAGGGC
CGGCAGACAACCCAGCCGCTTACGCCTGGCCAACCGCCCGTTCCTCCACACATGGGGCATTCCACGGCGT
CGGTGCCTGGTTGTTCTTGATTTTCCATGCCGCCTCCTTTAGCCGCTAAAATTCATCTACTCATTTATTC
ATTTGCTCATTTACTCTGGTAGCTGCGCGATGTATTCAGATAGCAGCTCGGTAATGGTCTTGCCTTGGCG
TACCGCGTACATCTTCAGCTTGGTGTGATCCTCCGCCGGCAACTGAAAGTTGACCCGCTTCATGGCTGGC
GTGTCTGCCAGGCTGGCCAACGTTGCAGCCTTGCTGCTGCGTGCGCTCGGACGGCCGGCACTTAGCGTGT
TTGTGCTTTTGCTCATTTTCTCTTTACCTCATTAACTCAAATGAGTTTTGATTTAATTTCAGCGGCCAGC
GCCTGGACCTCGCGGGCAGCGTCGCCCTCGGGTTCTGATTCAAGAACGGTTGTGCCGGCGGCGGCAGTGC
CTGGGTAGCTCACGCGCTGCGTGATACGGGACTCAAGAATGGGCAGCTCGTACCCGGCCAGCGCCTCGGC
AACCTCACCGCCGATGCGCGTGCCTTTGATCGCCCGCGACACGACAAAGGCCGCTTGTAGCCTTCCATCC
GTGACCTCAATGCGCTGCTTAACCAGCTCCACCAGGTCGGCGGTGGCCCATATGTCGTAAGGGCTTGGCT
GCACCGGAATCAGCACGAAGTCGGCTGCCTTGATCGCGGACACAGCCAAGTCCGCCGCCTGGGGCGCTCC
GTCGATCACTACGAAGTCGCGCCGGCCGATGGCCTTCACGTCGCGGTCAATCGTCGGGCGGTCGATGCCG
ACAACGGTTAGCGGTTGATCTTCCCGCACGGCCGCCCAATCGCGGGCACTGCCCTGGGGATCGGAATCGA
CTAACAGAACATCGGCCCCGGCGAGTTGCAGGGCGCGGGCTAGATGGGTTGCGATGGTCGTCTTGCCTGA
CCCGCCTTTCTGGTTAAGTACAGCGATAACCTTCATGCGTTCCCCTTGCGTATTTGTTTATTTACTCATC
GCATCATATACGCAGCGACCGCATGACGCAAGCTGTTTTACTCAAATACACATCACCTTTTTAGACGGCG
GCGCTCGGTTTCTTCAGCGGCCAAGCTGGCCGGCCAGGCCGCCAGCTTGGCATCAGACAAACCGGCCAGG
ATTTCATGCAGCCGCACGGTTGAGACGTGCGCGGGCGGCTCGAACACGTACCCGGCCGCGATCATCTCCG
CCTCGATCTCTTCGGTAATGAAAAACGGTTCGTCCTGGCCGTCCTGGTGCGGTTTCATGCTTGTTCCTCT
TGGCGTTCATTCTCGGCGGCCGCCAGGGCGTCGGCCTCGGTCAATGCGTCCTCACGGAAGGCACCGCGCC
GCCTGGCCTCGGTGGGCGTCACTTCCTCGCTGCGCTCAAGTGCGCGGTACAGGGTCGAGCGATGCACGCC
AAGCAGTGCAGCCGCCTCTTTCACGGTGCGGCCTTCCTGGTCGATCAGCTCGCGGGCGTGCGCGATCTGT
GCCGGGGTGAGGGTAGGGCGGGGGCCAAACTTCACGCCTCGGGCCTTGGCGGCCTCGCGCCCGCTCCGGG
TGCGGTCGATGATTAGGGAACGCTCGAACTCGGCAATGCCGGCGAACACGGTCAACACCATGCGGCCGGC
CGGCGTGGTGGTGTCGGCCCACGGCTCTGCCAGGCTACGCAGGCCCGCGCCGGCCTCCTGGATGCGCTCG
GCAATGTCCAGTAGGTCGCGGGTGCTGCGGGCCAGGCGGTCTAGCCTGGTCACTGTCACAACGTCGCCAG
GGCGTAGGTGGTCAAGCATCCTGGCCAGCTCCGGGCGGTCGCGCCTGGTGCCGGTGATCTTCTCGGAAAA
CAGCTTGGTGCAGCCGGCCGCGTGCAGTTCGGCCCGTTGGTTGGTCAAGTCCTGGTCGTCGGTGCTGACG
CGGGCATAGCCCAGCAGGCCAGCGGCGGCGCTCTTGTTCATGGCGTAATGTCTCCGGTTCTAGTCGCAAG
TATTCTACTTTATGCGACTAAAACACGCGACAAGAAAACGCCAGGAAAAGGGCAGGGCGGCAGCCTGTCG
CGTAACTTAGGACTTGTGCGACATGTCGTTTTCAGAAGACGGCTGCACTGAACGTCAGAAGCCGACTGCA
CTATAGCAGCGGAGGGGTTGGATCAAAGTACTTTGATCCCGAGGGGAACCCTGTGGTTGGCATGCACATA
CAAATGGACGAACGGATAAACCT
Features (pLannotate 1.2.2; 31 found; start..end, strand, type, name):
     54..78      -  misc_feature   RB T-DNA repeat: right border repeat from nopaline C58 T-DNA
    144..298     -  CDS            lacZα (fragment): LacZα fragment of β-galactosidase; lacZ fragment
    301..321     -  misc_feature   MCS (fragment): pUC18/19 multiple cloning site
    812..1153    +  promoter       CaMV 35S promoter: strong constitutive promoter from cauliflower mosaic virus
   1193..1579    +  CDS            13xMyc (fragment): 13 tandem Myc epitope tags
   1592..1716    +  protein_bind   attR1: mutant version of attR; recombination site for the Gateway® LR reaction LR Clonase™
   1753..1783    +  promoter       lac UV5 promoter: E. coli lac promoter with an "up" mutation
   1808..1836    +  promoter       cat promoter (fragment): promoter of the E. coli cat gene encoding chloramphenicol acetyltransferase
   1837..2496    +  CDS            CmR: chloramphenicol acetyltransferase; cat; confers resistance to chloramphenicol
   2675..2833    +  CDS            ccdA (fragment): CCDA_ECO57 - Also known as H, letA. Experimental evidence at protein level: Swiss-Prot protein existence level 1. Antitoxin component of a type II toxin-antitoxin (TA) system which inhibits the post-segregational killing (PSK) of plasmid-free cells, also referred to as a plasmid addiction system. Binds to and blocks the activity of CcdB; will also remove bound CcdB protein from the CcdB-GyrA complex by forming a CcdA-CcdB complex, a process termed rejuvenation. Functions as a transcriptional corepressor for the ccdAB operon, repression also requires CcdB (By similarity). From Escherichia coli
   2838..3140    +  CDS            ccdB: CCDB_ECOLI - Also known as G, letB, letD. Experimental evidence at protein level: Swiss-Prot protein existence level 1. Toxic component of a type II toxin-antitoxin (TA) system, functioning in plasmid maintainence. Responsible for the post- segregational killing (PSK) of plasmid-free cells, also referred to as a plasmid addiction system. Half-life of over 2 hours. Cell killing by CcdB is accompanied by filamentation, defects in chromosome and plasmid segregation, defects in cell division, formation of anucleate cells, decreased DNA synthesis and plasmid loss. Interferes with the activity of DN
   3184..3308    -  protein_bind   attR2: mutant version of attR; recombination site for the Gateway® LR reaction LR Clonase™
   3334..3586    +  terminator     NOS terminator: nopaline synthase terminator and poly(A) signal
   3642..3664    -  protein_bind   lac operator (fragment): The lac repressor binds to the lac operator to inhibit transcription in E. coli. This inhibition can be relieved by adding lactose or isopropyl-β-D-thiogalactopyranoside (IPTG). lac repressor encoded by lacI
   3668..3698    -  promoter       lac promoter: promoter for the E. coli lac operon
   3713..3734    -  protein_bind   CAP binding site: CAP binding activates transcription in the presence of cAMP. E. coli catabolite activator protein
   3770..4022    -  terminator     NOS terminator: nopaline synthase terminator and poly(A) signal
   4173..5198    -  CDS            HygR: aminoglycoside phosphotransferase from E. coli; aph(4)-Ia; confers resistance to hygromycin
   5250..5429    -  promoter       NOS promoter: nopaline synthase promoter
   5509..5838    -  CDS            tnpA (fragment): TN5P_ECOLX - Also known as tnp. Experimental evidence at protein level: Swiss-Prot protein existence level 1. Mediates transposition of transposon Tn5 by a 'cut and paste' mechanism. First, the monomeric transposase binds the 19 bp inverted DNA repeats flanking the transposon. Then, dimerization of the DNA- bound transposase creates a synaptic DNA complex. After nicking of the first DNA strand, excision of the transposon proceeds through a series of intermediates. The transposase then mediates the insertion of the transposon at a new site by strand transfer. The activity of the wild- type tran
   5935..5959    -  misc_feature   LB T-DNA repeat: left border repeat from nopaline C58 T-DNA
   6218..6241    +  promoter       Pc promoter (fragment): intI1 (promoter lies within the coding sequence); class 1 integron promoter
   6417..6473    +  CDS            GmR (fragment): gentamycin acetyltransferase; aacC1; confers resistance to gentamycin
   6484..7271    +  CDS            SmR (fragment): aminoglycoside adenylyltransferase (Murphy, 1985); aadA; confers resistance to spectinomycin and streptomycin
   7517..8105    +  rep_origin     ori: high-copy-number ColE1/pMB1/pBR322/pUC origin of replication
   8291..8431    -  misc_feature   bom: basis of mobility region from pBR322
   8533..8572    -  CDS            rop (fragment): Rop protein, which maintains plasmids at low copy number; rop
   8775..8969    -  rep_origin     pVS1 oriV: origin of replication for the Pseudomonas plasmid pVS1 (Heeb et al., 2000)
   9035..10108   -  CDS            pVS1 RepA: replication protein from the Pseudomonas plasmid pVS1 (Heeb et al., 2000)
  10537..11166   -  CDS            pVS1 StaA: stability protein from the Pseudomonas plasmid pVS1 (Heeb et al., 2000)
  11726..12127   -  CDS            Y4CG_SINFN (fragment): Protein inferred from homology: Swiss-Prot protein existence level 3. From Sinorhizobium fredii (strain NBRC 101917 / NGR234).
