[The description below was written by a language model from this plasmid's Addgene catalogue record and pLannotate feature annotations shown in this document.]
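Description:
pGWB521 is an empty Gateway destination binary vector for Agrobacterium-mediated plant transformation. It is built on the pPZP221 backbone and designed to express a protein of interest with an N-terminal 10xMyc epitope tag. The full sequence is about 12.4 kb. Outside the T-DNA, the plasmid carries a ColE1/pBR322-type origin with the bom mobilisation region for propagation in E. coli. It also carries the pVS1 origin with RepA and StaA for replication and stable maintenance in Agrobacterium. Bacterial selection relies on the aadA spectinomycin/streptomycin resistance gene. Chloramphenicol resistance comes from the Gateway cassette. Because the cassette also encodes the CcdB toxin, the unrecombined vector is kept in a ccdB-tolerant strain.

Between the nopaline-type right and left T-DNA borders, a CaMV 35S promoter drives a tandem Myc tag. The annotation software matched this tag to a fragment of a 13xMyc reference, which is consistent with the catalogued 10xMyc. The tag is followed by attR1, the CmR–ccdB counter-selection cassette, attR2 and a NOS terminator. An LR reaction with an entry clone replaces the CmR–ccdB segment with the gene of interest, creating a Myc-tagged fusion under strong constitutive expression. Loss of ccdB allows recombinants to be recovered in standard E. coli.

Adjacent to this, in the opposite orientation, a NOS promoter:HPT:NOS terminator cassette confers hygromycin resistance for selecting transformed plants. It replaced the original gentamycin marker of pPZP221, of which only a small fragment remains annotated. Leftover lacZα, lac promoter and MCS fragments are cloning remnants. The vector is typically used for immunodetection or immunoprecipitation of tagged proteins in transgenic plants.
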