Addgene plasmid #74863: pGWB521
Purpose: (Empty Backbone) Gateway cloning compatible binary vector for N-terminal fusion with 10xMyc (CaMV35S promoter).
Depositing lab: Tsuyoshi Nakagawa. Depositing organization: Shimane University. Publication: Improved Gateway binary vectors: high-performance vectors for creation of fusion constructs in transgenic analysis of plants. Nakagawa T, Suzuki T, Murata S, Nakamura S, Hino T, Maeo K, Tabata R, Kawai T, Tanaka K, Niwa Y, Watanabe Y, Nakamura K, Kimura T, Ishiguro S. Biosci Biotechnol Biochem. 2007 Aug;71(8):2095-100. Epub 2007 Aug 7. 10.1271/bbb.70216 PubMed 17690442.
Backbone
  Vector backbone: pPZP221
  Backbone manufacturer: Hajdukiewicz P., Svab Z. and Maliga P.
  Backbone size (bp): 8500
  Modifications to backbone: gentamycin-resistant marker was removed and hygromycin-resistant marker (NOS promoter:HPT:NOS terminator) was inserted
  Vector type: Plant Expression
  Promoter: CaMV35S
  Selectable markers: Hygromycin
Growth in bacteria
  Bacterial resistance: Chloramphenicol and Spectinomycin, 25 & 50 μg/mL
  Growth temperature: 37°C
  Growth strain: ccdB Survival
  Copy number: High Copy
Gene/Insert
  Cloning method: Gateway Cloning
Terms and licenses: Academic/Nonprofit Terms; Industry Terms: Not Available to Industry
How to cite: pGWB521 was a gift from Tsuyoshi Nakagawa (Addgene plasmid # 74863 ; http://n2t.net/addgene:74863 ; RRID:Addgene_74863)
