>Addgene plasmid #74863 | pGWB521 | addgene partial sequence | sequence record 161130 | CAT-R 5'-GCAACTGACTGAAATGCCTC-3'
TGGTATATCCAGTGATTTTTTTCTCCATTTTAGCTTCCTTAGCTCCTGAAAATCTCGACGGATCCTAACT
CAAAATCCACACATTATACGAGCCGGAAGCATAAAGTGTAAAGCCTGGGGTGCCTAATGCGGCCCCTCGA
GGGGCCGCCATAGTGACTGGATATGTTGTGTTTTACAGTATTATGTAGTCTGTTTTTTATGCAAAATCTA
ATTTAATATATTGATATTTATATCATTTTACGTTTCTCGTTCAGCTTTTTTGTACAAACTTGTGATAACA
GCGCTACCGTTCAAGTCTTCCTCGGAGATTAGCTTTTGTTCACCGTTCAAATCTTCTTCAGAAATCAACT
TTTGTTCACCGTCGAGTCCGTTCAAGTCTTCTTCTGAGATTAATTTTTGTTCACCGTTCAAGTCTTCCTC
GGAGATTAGCTTTTGTTCACCGTTCAAATCTTCTTCAGAAATCAACTTTTGTTCACCGTCGAGTCCGTTC
AAGTCTTCTTCTGAGATTAATTTTTGTTCACCGTTCAAGTCTTCCTCGGAGATTAGCTTTTGTTCACCGT
TCAAATCTTCTTCAGAAATCAACTTTTGTTCACCGTCGAGTCCGTTCAAGTCTTCTTCTGAGATTAATTT
TTGTTCACCGTTCAAGTCTTCCTCGGAGATTAGCTTTTGTTCACCGTTAATTAACCCGCTCATTCTAGAG
TCCCCCGTGTTCTCTCCAAATGAAATGAACTTCCTTATATAGAGGAAGGGTCTTGCGAAGGATAGTGGGA
TTGTGCGTCATCCCTTACGTCAGTGGAGATATCACATCAATCCACTTGCTTTGAAGACGTGGTTGGAACG
TCTTCTTTTTCCACGATGCTCCTCGTGGG
